>Addgene plasmid #220446 | psiT-GEM(0) | addgene full sequence | sequence record 443761 | Addgene NGS Result
TGAAATAGAAGGCGAAGGAGAGGGGAGGCCATACGAAGGCCACAATACCGTAAAGCTTAAGGTAACCAAG
GGGGGACCTTTGCCATTTGCTTGGGATATTTTGTCACCACAATTTCAGTATGGAAGCAAGGTATATGTCA
AGCACCCTGCCGACATACCAGACTATAAAAAGCTGTCATTTCCTGAAGGATTTAAATGGGAAAGGGTCAT
GAACTTTGAAGACGGTGGCGTCGTTACTGTAACCCAGGATTCCAGTTTGCAGGATGGCTGTTTCATCTAC
AAGGTCAAGTTCATTGGCGTGAACTTTCCTTCCGATGGACCTGTTATGCAAAAGAAGACAATGGGCTGGG
AAGCCAGCACTGAGCGTTTGTATCCTCGTGATGGCGTGTTGAAAGGAGAGATTCATAAGGCTCTGAAGCT
GAAAGACGGTGGTCATTACCTAGTTGAGTTCAAAAGTATTTACATGGCAAAGAAGCCTGTGCAGCTACCA
GGGTACTACTATGTTGACTCCAAACTGGATATAACAAGCCACAACGAAGACTATACAATCGTTGAGCAGT
ATGAAAGAACCGAGGGACGCCACCATCTGTTCCTTTAGGATCTTTGTGAAGGAACCTTACTTCTGTGGTG
TGACATAATTGGACAAACTACCTACAGAGATTTAAAGCTCTAAGGTAAATATAAAATTTTTAAGTGTATA
ATGTGTTAAACTACTGATTCTAATTGTTTGTGTATTTTAGATTCCAACCTATGGAACTGATGAATGGGAG
CAGTGGTGGAATGCCTTTAATGAGGAAAACCTGTTTTGCTCAGAAGAAATGCCATCTAGTGATGATGAGG
CTACTGCTGACTCTCAACATTCTACTCCTCCAAAAAAGAAGAGAAAGGTAGAAGACCCCAAGGACTTTCC
TTCAGAATTGCTAAGTTTTTTGAGTCATGCTGTGTTTAGTAATAGAACTCTTGCTTGCTTTGCTATTTAC
ACCACAAAGGAAAAAGCTGCACTGCTATACAAGAAAATTATGGAAAAATATTTGATGTATAGTGCCTTGA
CTAGAGATCATAATCAGCCATACCACATTTGTAGAGGTTTTACTTGCTTTAAAAAACCTCCCACACCTCC
CCCTGAACCTGAAACATAAAATGAATGCAATTGTTGTTGTTAACTTGTTTATTGCAGCTTATAATGGTTA
CAAATAAAGCAATAGCATCACAAATTTCACAAATAAAGCATTTTTTTCACTGCATTCTAGTTGTGGTTTG
TCCAAACTCATCAATGTATCTTATCATGTCTGGATCGCTAGCAGAAGTTCCTATTCTCTAGAAAGTATAG
GAACTTCAACCCCTTGTGTCATGTCGGCGACCCTACGCCCCCAACTGAGAGAACTCAAAGGTTACCCCAG
TTGGGGCACTACTCCCGAAAACCGCTTCTGACCTGGGGGCGCGCCGGTACCACTAGTGGGGAGGTTCCCT
TTAGTGAGGGTTAATTGCGCGCTTGGCGTAATCATGGTCATAGCTGTTTCCTGTGTGAAATTGTTATCCG
CTCACAATTCCACACAACATACGAGCCGGAAGCATAAAGTGTAAAGCCTGGGGTGCCTAATGAGTGAGCT
AACTCACATTAATTGCGTTGCGCTCACTGCCCGCTTTCCAGTCGGGAAACCTGTCGTGCCAGCTGCATTA
ATGAATCGGCCAACGCGCGGGGAGAGGCGGTTTGCGTATTGGGCGCTCTTCCGCTTCCTCGCTCACTGAC
TCGCTGCGCTCGGTCGTTCGGCTGCGGCGAGCGGTATCAGCTCACTCAAAGGCGGTAATACGGTTATCCA
CAGAATCAGGGGATAACGCAGGAAAGAACATGTGAGCAAAAGGCCAGCAAAAGGCCAGGAACCGTAAAAA
GGCCGCGTTGCTGGCGTTTTTCCATAGGCTCCGCCCCCCTGACGAGCATCACAAAAATCGACGCTCAAGT
CAGAGGTGGCGAAACCCGACAGGACTATAAAGATACCAGGCGTTTCCCCCTGGAAGCTCCCTCGTGCGCT
CTCCTGTTCCGACCCTGCCGCTTACCGGATACCTGTCCGCCTTTCTCCCTTCGGGAAGCGTGGCGCTTTC
TCATAGCTCACGCTGTAGGTATCTCAGTTCGGTGTAGGTCGTTCGCTCCAAGCTGGGCTGTGTGCACGAA
CCCCCCGTTCAGCCCGACCGCTGCGCCTTATCCGGTAACTATCGTCTTGAGTCCAACCCGGTAAGACACG
ACTTATCGCCACTGGCAGCAGCCACTGGTAACAGGATTAGCAGAGCGAGGTATGTAGGCGGTGCTACAGA
GTTCTTGAAGTGGTGGCCTAACTACGGCTACACTAGAAGAACAGTATTTGGTATCTGCGCTCTGCTGAAG
CCAGTTACCTTCGGAAAAAGAGTTGGTAGCTCTTGATCCGGCAAACAAACCACCGCTGGTAGCGGTGGTT
TTTTTGTTTGCAAGCAGCAGATTACGCGCAGAAAAAAAGGATCTCAAGAAGATCCTTTGATCTTTTCTAC
GGGGTCTGACGCTCAGTGGAACGAAAACTCACGTTAAGGGATTTTGGTCATGAGATTATCAAAAAGGATC
TTCACCTAGATCCTTTTAAATTAAAAATGAAGTTTTAAATCAATCTAAAGTATATATGAGTAAACTTGGT
CTGACAGTTACCAATGCTTAATCAGTGAGGCACCTATCTCAGCGATCTGTCTATTTCGTTCATCCATAGT
TGCCTGACTCCCCGTCGTGTAGATAACTACGATACGGGAGGGCTTACCATCTGGCCCCAGTGCTGCAATG
ATACCGCGAGACCCACGCTCACCGGCTCCAGATTTATCAGCAATAAACCAGCCAGCCGGAAGGGCCGAGC
GCAGAAGTGGTCCTGCAACTTTATCCGCCTCCATCCAGTCTATTAATTGTTGCCGGGAAGCTAGAGTAAG
TAGTTCGCCAGTTAATAGTTTGCGCAACGTTGTTGCCATTGCTACAGGCATCGTGGTGTCACGCTCGTCG
TTTGGTATGGCTTCATTCAGCTCCGGTTCCCAACGATCAAGGCGAGTTACATGATCCCCCATGTTGTGCA
AAAAAGCGGTTAGCTCCTTCGGTCCTCCGATCGTTGTCAGAAGTAAGTTGGCCGCAGTGTTATCACTCAT
GGTTATGGCAGCACTGCATAATTCTCTTACTGTCATGCCATCCGTAAGATGCTTTTCTGTGACTGGTGAG
TACTCAACCAAGTCATTCTGAGAATAGTGTATGCGGCGACCGAGTTGCTCTTGCCCGGCGTCAATACGGG
ATAATACCGCGCCACATAGCAGAACTTTAAAAGTGCTCATCATTGGAAAACGTTCTTCGGGGCGAAAACT
CTCAAGGATCTTACCGCTGTTGAGATCCAGTTCGATGTAACCCACTCGTGCACCCAACTGATCTTCAGCA
TCTTTTACTTTCACCAGCGTTTCTGGGTGAGCAAAAACAGGAAGGCAAAATGCCGCAAAAAAGGGAATAA
GGGCGACACGGAAATGTTGAATACTCATACTCTTCCTTTTTCAATATTATTGAAGCATTTATCAGGGTTA
TTGTCTCATGAGCGGATACATATTTGAATGTATTTAGAAAAATAAACAAATAGGGGTTCCGCGCACATTT
CCCCGAAAAGTGCCACCTG
[124 nt withheld, positions 3660-3783]
C
[91 nt withheld, positions 3785-3875]
A
[49 nt withheld, positions 3877-3925]
CCTTTGACGTTGGAGTCCACGTTCTTT
[37 nt withheld, positions 3953-3989]
ACCCTATCTCGGTCTATTCTTTTGATTTATAAGGGATTTTGCCGATTTCGGCCTATTGGTTAAAAAATGA
GCTGATTTAACAAAAATTTAACGCGAATTTTAACAAAATATTAACGCTTACAATTTGCCATTCGCCATTC
AGGCTGCGCAACTGTTGGGAAGGGCGATCGGTGCGGGCCTCTTCGCTATTACGCCAGCTGGCGAAAGGGG
GATGTGCTGCAAGGCGATTAAGTTGGGTAACGCCAGGGTTTTCCCAGTCACGACGTTGTAAAACGACGGC
CAGTGAATTGTAATACGACTCACTATAGGGCGACCCACCGGTGCATGCGGCGGCCGCCCCAGGTCAGAAG
CGGTTTTCGGGAGTAGTGCCCCAACTGGGGTAACCTTTGAGTTCTCTCAGTTGGGGGCGTAGGGTCGCCG
ACATGACACAAGGGGTTTCTAGAAGTCGATCCAACATGGCGACTTGTCCCATCCCCGGCATGTTTAAATA
TACTAATTATTCTTGAACTAATTTTAATCAACCGATTTATCTCTCTTCCGCAGGAATATTGCCTGTCCTA
CGACACCGAGATCCTGACCGTGGAGTACGGCTTCCTGCCCATCGGCAAGATCGTGGAGGAGCGCATCGAG
TGCACCGTGTACACCGTGGACAAGAACGGCTTCGTGTACACCCAGCCCATCGCCCAGTGGCACAACCGCG
GCGAGCAGGAGGTGTTCGAGTACTGCCTGGAGGACGGCTCCATCATCCGCGCCACCAAGGACCACAAGTT
CATGACCACCGACGGCCAGATGCTGCCCATCGACGAGATCTTCGAGCGCGGCCTGGACCTGAAGCAGGTG
GACGGCCTGCCCGAGGGCCGCGGCAGCCTGCTGACCTGCGGCGATGTGGAGGAGAACCCCGGGCCCATGA
AGCTACTGTCTTCTATCGAACAAGCCTGCGATATTTGCCGACTTAAAAAGCTCAAGTGCTCCAAAGAAAA
ACCGAAGTGCGCCAAGTGTCTGAAGAACAACTGGGAGTGTCGCTACTCTCCCAAAACCAAAAGGTCTCCG
CTGACTAGGGCACATCTGACAGAAGTGGAATCAAGGCTAGAAAGACTGGAACAGCTATTTCTACTGATTT
TTCCTCGAGAAGACCTTGACATGATTTTGAAAATGGATTCTTTACAGGATATAAAAGCATTGTTAACAGG
ATTATTTGTACAAGATAATGTGAATAAAGATGCCGTCACAGATAGATTGGCTTCAGTGGAGACTGATATG
CCTCTAACATTGAGACAGCATAGAATAAGTGCGACATCATCATCGGAAGAGAGTAGTAACAAAGGTCAAA
GACAGTTGACTGTATCGATTGACTCGGCAGCTCATCATGATAACTCCACAATTCCGTTGGATTTTATGCC
CAGGGATGCTCTTCATGGATTTGATTGGTCTGAAGAGGATGACATGTCGGATGGCTTGCCCTTCCTGAAA
ACGGACCCCAACAATAATGGGTTCTTTGGCGACGGTTCTCTCTTATGTATTCTTCGATCTATTGGCTTTA
AACCGGAAAATTACACGAACTCTAACGTTAACAGGCTCCCGACCATGATTACGGATAGATACACGTTGGC
TTCTAGATCCACAACATCCCGTTTACTTCAAAGTTATCTCAATAATTTTCACCCCTACTGCCCTATCGTG
CACTCACCGACGCTAATGATGTTGTATAATAACCAGATTGAAATCGCGTCGAAGGATCAATGGCAAATCC
TTTTTAACTGCATATTAGCCATTGGAGCCTGGTGTATAGAGGGGGAATCTACTGATATAGATGTTTTTTA
CTATCAAAATGCTAAATCTCATTTGACGAGCAAGGTCTTCGAGTCAGGTTCCATAATTTTGGTGACAGCC
CTACATCTTCTGTCGCGATATACACAGTGGAGGCAGAAAACAAATACTAGCTATAATTTTCACAGCTTTT
CCATAAGAATGGCCATATCATTGGGCTTGAATAGGGACCTCCCCTCGTCCTTCAGTGATAGCAGCATTCT
GGAACAAAGACGCCGAATTTGGTGGTCTGTCTACTCTTGGGAGATCCAATTGTCCCTGCTTTATGGTCGA
TCCATCCAGCTTTCTCAGAATACAATCTCCTTCCCTTCTTCTGTCGACGATGTGCAGCGTACCACAACAG
GTCCCACCATATATCATGGCATCATTGAAACAGCAAGGCTCTTACAAGTTTTCACAAAAATCTATGAACT
AGACAAAACAGTAACTGCAGAAAAAAGTCCTATATGTGCAAAAAAATGCTTGATGATTTGTAATGAGATT
GAGGAGGTTTCGAGACAGGCACCAAAGTTTTTACAAATGGATATTTCCACCACCGCTCTAACCAATTTGT
TGAAGGAACACCCTTGGCTATCCTTTACAAGATTCGAACTGAAGTGGAAACAGTTGTCTCTTATCATTTA
TGTATTAAGAGATTTTTTCACTAATTTTACCCAGAAAAAGTCACAACTAGAACAGGATCAAAATGATCAT
CAAAGTTATGAAGTTAAACGATGCTCCATCATGTTAAGCGATGCAGCACAAAGAACTGTTATGTCTGTAA
GTAGCTATATGGACAATCATAATGTCACCCCATATTTTGCCTGGAATTGTTCTTATTACTTGTTCAATGC
AGTCCTAGTACCCATAAAGACTCTACTCTCAAACTCAAAATCGAATGCTGAGAATAACGAGACCGCACAA
TTATTACAACAAATTAACACTGTTCTGATGCTATTAAAAAAACTGGCCACTTTTAAAATCCAGACTTGTG
AAAAATACATTCAAGTACTGGAAGAGGTATGTGCGCCGTTTCTGTTATCACAGTGTGCAATCCCATTACC
GCATATCAGTTATAACAATAGTAATGGTAGCGCCATTAAAAATATCGTCGGTTCTGCAACTATCGCCCAA
TACCCTACTCTTCCGGAGGAAAATGTCAACAATATCAGTGTTAAATATGTTTCTCCTGGCTCAGTAGGGC
CTTCACCTGTGCCATTGAAATCAGGAGCAAGTTTCAGTGATCTAGTCAAGCTGTTATCTAACCGTCCACC
CTCTCGTAACTCTCCAGTGACAATACCAAGAAGCACACCTTCGCATCGCTCAGTCACGCCTTTTCTAGGG
CAACAGCAACAGCTGCAATCATTAGTGCCACTGACCCCGTCTGCTTTGTTTGGTGGCGCCAATTTTAATC
AAAGTGGGAATATCGCTGATAGCTCATTGTCCTTCACTTTCACTAACAGTAGCAACGGTCCGAACCTCAT
AACAACTCAAACAAATTCTCAAGCGCTTTCACAACCAATTGCCTCCTCTAACGTTCATGATAACTTCATG
AATAATGAAATCACGGCTAGTAAAATTGATGATGGTAATAATTCAAAACCACTGTCACCTGGTTGGACGG
ACCAAACTGCGTATAACGCGTTTGGAATCACTACAGGGATGTTTAATACCACTACAATGGATGATGTATA
TAACTATCTATTCGATGATGAAGATACCCCACCAAACCCAAAAAAAGAGGAGGGCCGCGGCAGCCTGCTG
ACCTGCGGCGATGTGGAGGAGAACCCCGGGCCCGTGAAGATCATCTCCCGCAAGTCCCTGGGCACCCAGA
ACGTGTACGACATCGGCGTGGAGAAGGACCACAACTTCCTGCTGAAGAACGGCCTGGTGGCCTCCAACTG
CTTCAACGAGGTAAGTTATTGAACAATGGCATCAAATGCCTTCATCATCACTACCCTTTAGCCCTTAAGA
CCCCACAATGACCTTACCCACTCAGAGAAAAAAGTAAATATGAAAGCCCATTTGAACTTCTGAAGTTCCT
ATTCTCTAGAAAGTATAGGAACTTCTCCTAGGGGATCTAATTCAATTAGAGACTAATTCAATTAGAGCTA
ATTCAATTAGGATCCAAGCTTATCGATTTCGAACCCTCGACCGCCGGAGTATAAATAGAGGCGCTTCGTC
TACGGAGCGACAATTCAATTCAAACAAGCAAAGTGAACACGTCGCTAAGCGAAAGCTAAGCAAATAAACA
AGCGCAGCTGAACAAGCTAAACAATCGGACTAGAGCCGGTCGCCACCATGAGGTCTTCCAAGAATGTTAT
CAAGGAGTTCATGAGGTTTAAGGTTCGCATGGAAGGAACGGTCAATGGGCACGAGTT
Features (pLannotate 1.2.2; 25 found; start..end, strand, type, name):
    599..673     +  CDS            small t antigen (fragment): SV40 (simian virus 40) small t antigen
    675..740     +  intron         small t intron: SV40 (simian virus 40) small t antigen intron
    870..890     +  CDS            SV40 NLS: nuclear localization signal of SV40 (simian virus 40) large T antigen
    897..1031    +  CDS            LT_POVHA (fragment): Protein inferred from homology: Swiss-Prot protein existence level 3. Isoform large T antigen is a key early protein essential for both driving viral replication and inducing cellular transformation. Plays a role in viral genome replication by driving entry of quiescent cells into the cell cycle and by autoregulating the synthesis of viral early mRNA. Displays highly oncogenic activities by corrupting the host cellular checkpoint mechanisms that guard cell division and the transcription, replication, and repair of DNA. Participates in the modulation of cellular gene expression preceeding viral
   1056..1139    +  CDS            large T antigen (fragment): large T antigen from SV40 (simian virus 40)
   1162..1296    +  polyA_signal   SV40 poly(A) signal: SV40 polyadenylation signal
   1304..1337    +  protein_bind   FRT (minimal): supports FLP-mediated excision but not integration (Turan and Bode, 2011) FLP recombinase from the Saccharomyces cerevisiae 2μ plasmid
   1338..1437    -  protein_bind   phage φC31 attP: attachment site of phage φC31 phage φC31 integrase
   1468..1486    -  promoter       T3 promoter: promoter for bacteriophage T3 RNA polymerase
   1531..1547    -  protein_bind   lac operator: The lac repressor binds to the lac operator to inhibit transcription in E. coli. This inhibition can be relieved by adding lactose or isopropyl-β-D-thiogalactopyranoside (IPTG). lac repressor encoded by lacI
   1555..1585    -  promoter       lac promoter: promoter for the E. coli lac operon
   1600..1621    -  protein_bind   CAP binding site: CAP binding activates transcription in the presence of cAMP. E. coli catabolite activator protein
   1634..1726    -  CDS            lacI (fragment): lac repressor; lacI; The lac repressor binds to the lac operator to inhibit transcription in E. coli. This inhibition can be relieved by adding lactose or isopropyl-β-D-thiogalactopyranoside (IPTG).
   1909..2497    -  rep_origin     ori: high-copy-number ColE1/pMB1/pBR322/pUC origin of replication
   2668..3528    -  CDS            AmpR: β-lactamase; bla; confers resistance to ampicillin, carbenicillin, and related antibiotics
   3529..3633    -  promoter       AmpR promoter: bla
   3660..4088    +  rep_origin     f1 ori (sequence partly withheld): f1 bacteriophage origin of replication; arrow indicates direction of (+) strand synthesis
   4120..4277    -  CDS            lacZα (fragment): LacZα fragment of β-galactosidase; lacZ fragment
   4280..4298    +  promoter       T7 promoter: promoter for bacteriophage T7 RNA polymerase
   4327..4426    +  protein_bind   phage φC31 attP: attachment site of phage φC31 phage φC31 integrase
   4533..4820    +  CDS            dnaE-N (fragment): DPO3A_SYNY3 - Experimental evidence at protein level: Swiss-Prot protein existence level 1. DNA polymerase III is a complex, multichain enzyme responsible for most of the replicative synthesis in bacteria. This DNA polymerase also exhibits 3' to 5' exonuclease activity. The alpha chain is the DNA polymerase (By similarity). From Synechocystis sp. (strain PCC 6803 / Kazusa).
   4896..7538    +  CDS            GAL4: GAL4_YEAST - Experimental evidence at protein level: Swiss-Prot protein existence level 1. This protein is a positive regulator for the gene expression of the galactose-induced genes such as GAL1, GAL2, GAL7, GAL10, and MEL1 which code for the enzymes used to convert galactose to glucose. It recognizes a 17 base pair sequence in (5'-CGGRNNRCYNYNCNCCG-3') the upstream activating sequence (UAS-G) of these genes. From Saccharomyces cerevisiae (strain ATCC 204508 / S288c) (Baker's yeast).
   7831..7864    +  protein_bind   FRT (minimal): supports FLP-mediated excision but not integration (Turan and Bode, 2011) FLP recombinase from the Saccharomyces cerevisiae 2μ plasmid
   7953..8075    +  promoter       hsp70 promoter (fragment): Drosophila melanogaster hsp70Bb promoter
   8097..595     +  CDS            DsRed (across the origin): DsRed is a basic (constitutively fluorescent) red fluorescent protein published in 1999, derived from Discosoma sp..
