[The description below was written by a language model from this plasmid's Addgene catalogue record and pLannotate feature annotations shown in this document.]
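Description:
psiT-GEM(0) is a pBluescript-based (pBS) donor plasmid for Drosophila genome engineering, classed as an insect expression vector. It is the split-intein version of the Trojan-Gal4 Expression Module in reading phase 0. In E. coli it is maintained at high copy from a ColE1/pUC-type origin under ampicillin selection (AmpR). The backbone also retains an f1 origin, lacZα and lac regulatory remnants, and flanking T7 and T3 promoters.

The payload is a synthesized 3,177 bp CfaN-Gal4-CfaC insert. The feature table shows a dnaE-type N-intein fragment, consistent with CfaN, upstream of the full-length yeast GAL4 coding sequence. The CfaC portion and the T2A element mentioned in the stated purpose are not separately annotated. According to the record, the cassette is inserted into genomic loci with CRISPR/Cas so that T2A-Gal4 is produced under control of the targeted gene; phase 0 refers to the reading frame the Trojan exon must match. No promoter is annotated upstream of Gal4, which fits this dependence on the host locus.

Downstream of Gal4 lies a marker cassette: a Drosophila hsp70 promoter fragment driving DsRed, followed by the SV40 small t intron and SV40 polyadenylation signal. Minimal FRT sites bracket this marker, which should allow FLP-mediated excision. Two φC31 attP sites in inverted orientation flank the whole module, which provides for the integrase-mediated cassette exchange that the record says can convert an insertion into other Trojan exons. The multi-enzyme cloning sites noted on either side are presumably where locus-specific homology arms are added, though the record does not say so. The associated publication applies split intein Trojan exons to Hox gene-specific cellular targeting.
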