Addgene plasmid #220446: psiT-GEM(0)
Purpose: Split intein version of Trojan-Gal4 Expression Module in Phase 0. Insert T2A-Gal4 to genomic loci using Crispr/Cas technology. Can be converted by cassette exchange into other Trojan exons
Depositing lab: Benjamin White. Depositing organization: National Institute of Mental Health (NIMH). Publication: Hox gene-specific cellular targeting using split intein Trojan exons. Diao F, Vasudevan D, Heckscher ES, White BH. Proc Natl Acad Sci U S A. 2024 Apr 23;121(17):e2317083121. doi: 10.1073/pnas.2317083121. Epub 2024 Apr 11. PubMed 38602904.
Backbone
  Vector backbone: pBS
  Vector type: Insect Expression
Growth in bacteria
  Bacterial resistance: Ampicillin, 100 μg/mL
  Growth temperature: 37°C
  Growth strain: DH5alpha
  Copy number: High Copy
Gene/Insert
  Gene/Insert name: CfaN-Gal4-CfaC
  Species: Other
  Insert size (bp): 3177
  Cloning method: Gene Synthesis
Terms and licenses: Academic/Nonprofit Terms; Industry Terms: Not Available to Industry
Depositor comments: 5' Cloning Site: AgeI SphI NotI (unknown if destroyed), 3' Cloning Site: AscI KpnI SpeI (unknown if destroyed)
How to cite: psiT-GEM(0) was a gift from Benjamin White (Addgene plasmid # 220446 ; http://n2t.net/addgene:220446 ; RRID:Addgene_220446)
